Addgene plasmid #251984: pRS426-SNR52-crRNA
Purpose: Expression of crRNA (version 3) for editing, used together with tracrRNA Plasmid #251985. This plasmid is also called crRNA in the paper.
Depositing lab: Alice Ting. Depositing organization: Stanford University. Publication: Towards CRISPR-based editing of the mitochondrial genome in yeast. Yin S, Jarosz DF, Ting AY. Proc Natl Acad Sci U S A. 2026 Jan 20;123(3):e2505894123. doi: 10.1073/pnas.2505894123. Epub 2026 Jan 16. PubMed 41543903.
Backbone
  Vector backbone: pRS426
  Vector type: Yeast Expression, CRISPR
  Selectable markers: URA3
Growth in bacteria
  Bacterial resistance: Ampicillin, 100 μg/mL
  Growth temperature: 37°C
  Growth strain: DH5alpha
  Copy number: High Copy
Gene/Insert
  Gene/Insert name: crRNA
  Species: Synthetic
  Promoter: SNR52
  Cloning method: Gibson Cloning
Terms and licenses: Academic/Nonprofit Terms; Industry Terms: Not Available to Industry
Depositor comments: Please visit https://doi.org/10.64898/2025.12.09.693232 for bioRxiv preprint.
How to cite: pRS426-SNR52-crRNA was a gift from Alice Ting (Addgene plasmid # 251984 ; http://n2t.net/addgene:251984 ; RRID:Addgene_251984)
