[The description below was written by a language model from this plasmid's Addgene catalogue record and pLannotate feature annotations shown in this document.]
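Description:
pRS426-SNR52-crRNA is a yeast–E. coli shuttle plasmid built on the pRS426 backbone for expressing a CRISPR RNA in Saccharomyces cerevisiae. In yeast it replicates episomally from the 2μ origin, which typically gives multicopy maintenance, and is selected through the URA3 marker under its own promoter; URA3 complements uracil auxotrophy and can be counterselected with 5-fluoroorotic acid. In bacteria it is propagated at high copy from a ColE1/pUC-type origin with ampicillin resistance from the β-lactamase gene. The remaining annotated elements (f1 origin, lac promoter/operator and lacZα fragment, flanking T3 and T7 promoters, and small lacI, bom and rop fragments) are carry-over from the pBluescript-derived cloning region and backbone and have no stated role in the payload.

The insert, assembled by Gibson cloning, is a synthetic crRNA cassette. The SNR52 promoter, an RNA polymerase III promoter from a yeast small nucleolar RNA gene that is widely used for guide RNA expression, drives a short transcript. Between the promoter and the annotated partial Streptococcus pyogenes CRISPR direct repeat lies a short gap of about the length of a spacer, although the record does not state the targeting sequence or its target. The transcript ends at the SUP4 tRNA terminator, and a CYC1 terminator lies just downstream. Because the guide is supplied in split form, this plasmid provides only the crRNA ("version 3" according to the depositor) and is meant to be used with a companion plasmid expressing the tracrRNA. No Cas nuclease is encoded here. The associated work concerns attempts at CRISPR-based editing of the yeast mitochondrial genome.
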