Features (pLannotate 1.2.2; 21 found; start..end, strand, type, name):
     69..1411    +  rep_origin     2μ ori: yeast 2μ plasmid origin of replication
   1438..1542    +  promoter       AmpR promoter: bla
   1543..2403    +  CDS            AmpR: β-lactamase; bla; confers resistance to ampicillin, carbenicillin, and related antibiotics
   2574..3162    +  rep_origin     ori: high-copy-number ColE1/pMB1/pBR322/pUC origin of replication
   3345..3437    +  CDS            lacI (fragment): lac repressor; lacI; The lac repressor binds to the lac operator to inhibit transcription in E. coli. This inhibition can be relieved by adding lactose or isopropyl-β-D-thiogalactopyranoside (IPTG).
   3450..3471    +  protein_bind   CAP binding site: CAP binding activates transcription in the presence of cAMP. E. coli catabolite activator protein
   3486..3516    +  promoter       lac promoter: promoter for the E. coli lac operon
   3524..3540    +  protein_bind   lac operator: The lac repressor binds to the lac operator to inhibit transcription in E. coli. This inhibition can be relieved by adding lactose or isopropyl-β-D-thiogalactopyranoside (IPTG). lac repressor encoded by lacI
   3585..3603    +  promoter       T3 promoter: promoter for bacteriophage T3 RNA polymerase
   3621..3889    +  promoter       SNR52 promoter: promoter for the S. cerevisiae small nucleolar RNA gene SNR52
   3910..3937    +  repeat_region  DR (fragment): direct repeat for the Streptococcus pyogenes CRISPR/Cas system
   3942..3961    +  terminator     SUP4 terminator: transcription terminator for the S. cerevisiae SUP4 tRNA gene
   4013..4202    +  terminator     CYC1 terminator: S. cerevisiae CYC1; transcription terminator for CYC1
   4233..4251    -  promoter       T7 promoter: promoter for bacteriophage T7 RNA polymerase
   4259..4414    +  CDS            lacZα (fragment): LacZα fragment of β-galactosidase; lacZ fragment
   4418..4846    +  rep_origin     f1 ori (sequence partly withheld): f1 bacteriophage origin of replication; arrow indicates direction of (+) strand synthesis
   4874..4925    -  misc_feature   bom (fragment): basis of mobility region from pBR322
   5004..5807    -  CDS            URA3: orotidine-5'-phosphate decarboxylase, required for uracil biosynthesis; S. cerevisiae URA3; yeast auxotrophic marker, counterselectable with 5-fluoroorotic acid (5-FOA)
   5808..6023    -  promoter       URA3 promoter: S. cerevisiae URA3
   6031..6080    -  misc_feature   bom (fragment): basis of mobility region from pBR322
   6182..1       -  CDS            rop (fragment) (across the origin): Rop protein, which maintains plasmids at low copy number; rop
>Addgene plasmid #251984 | pRS426-SNR52-crRNA | addgene full sequence | sequence record 500897 | Addgene NGS Result
GACGAAAGGGCCTCGTGATACGCCTATTTTTATAGGTTAATGTCATGATAATAATGGTTTCTTAGTATGA
TCCAATATCAAAGGAAATGATAGCATTGAAGGATGAGACTAATCCAATTGAGGAGTGGCAGCATATAGAA
CAGCTAAAGGGTAGTGCTGAAGGAAGCATACGATACCCCGCATGGAATGGGATAATATCACAGGAGGTAC
TAGACTACCTTTCATCCTACATAAATAGACGCATATAAGTACGCATTTAAGCATAAACACGCACTATGCC
GTTCTTCTCATGTATATATATATACAGGCAACACGCAGATATAGGTGCGACGTGAACAGTGAGCTGTATG
TGCGCAGCTCGCGTTGCATTTTCGGAAGCGCTCGTTTTCGGAAACGCTTTGAAGTTCCTATTCCGAAGTT
CCTATTCTCTAGAAAGTATAGGAACTTCAGAGCGCTTTTGAAAACCAAAAGCGCTCTGAAGACGCACTTT
CAAAAAACCAAAAACGCACCGGACTGTAACGAGCTACTAAAATATTGCGAATACCGCTTCCACAAACATT
GCTCAAAAGTATCTCTTTGCTATATATCTCTGTGCTATATCCCTATATAACCTACCCATCCACCTTTCGC
TCCTTGAACTTGCATCTAAACTCGACCTCTACATTTTTTATGTTTATCTCTAGTATTACTCTTTAGACAA
AAAAATTGTAGTAAGAACTATTCATAGAGTGAATCGAAAACAATACGAAAATGTAAACATTTCCTATACG
TAGTATATAGAGACAAAATAGAAGAAACCGTTCATAATTTTCTGACCAATGAAGAATCATCAACGCTATC
ACTTTCTGTTCACAAAGTATGCGCAATCCACATCGGTATAGAATATAATCGGGGATGCCTTTATCTTGAA
AAAATGCACCCGCAGCTTCGCTAGTAATCAGTAAACGCGGGAAGTGGAGTCAGGCTTTTTTTATGGAAGA
GAAAATAGACACCAAAGTAGCCTTCTTCTAACCTTAACGGACCTACAGTGCAAAAAGTTATCAAGAGACT
GCATTATAGAGCGCACAAAGGAGAAAAAAAGTAATCTAAGATGCTTTGTTAGAAAAATAGCGCTCTCGGG
ATGCATTTTTGTAGAACAAAAAAGAAGTATAGATTCTTTGTTGGTAAAATAGCGCTCTCGCGTTGCATTT
CTGTTCTGTAAAAATGCAGCTCAGATTCTTTGTTTGAAAAATTAGCGCTCTCGCGTTGCATTTTTGTTTT
ACAAAAATGAAGCACAGATTCTTCGTTGGTAAAATAGCGCTTTCGCGTTGCATTTCTGTTCTGTAAAAAT
GCAGCTCAGATTCTTTGTTTGAAAAATTAGCGCTCTCGCGTTGCATTTTTGTTCTACAAAATGAAGCACA
GATGCTTCGTTCAGGTGGCACTTTTCGGGGAAATGTGCGCGGAACCCCTATTTGTTTATTTTTCTAAATA
CATTCAAATATGTATCCGCTCATGAGACAATAACCCTGATAAATGCTTCAATAATATTGAAAAAGGAAGA
GTATGAGTATTCAACATTTCCGTGTCGCCCTTATTCCCTTTTTTGCGGCATTTTGCCTTCCTGTTTTTGC
TCACCCAGAAACGCTGGTGAAAGTAAAAGATGCTGAAGATCAGTTGGGTGCACGAGTGGGTTACATCGAA
CTGGATCTCAACAGCGGTAAGATCCTTGAGAGTTTTCGCCCCGAAGAACGTTTTCCAATGATGAGCACTT
TTAAAGTTCTGCTATGTGGCGCGGTATTATCCCGTATTGACGCCGGGCAAGAGCAACTCGGTCGCCGCAT
ACACTATTCTCAGAATGACTTGGTTGAGTACTCACCAGTCACAGAAAAGCATCTTACGGATGGCATGACA
GTAAGAGAATTATGCAGTGCTGCCATAACCATGAGTGATAACACTGCGGCCAACTTACTTCTGACAACGA
TCGGAGGACCGAAGGAGCTAACCGCTTTTTTGCACAACATGGGGGATCATGTAACTCGCCTTGATCGTTG
GGAACCGGAGCTGAATGAAGCCATACCAAACGACGAGCGTGACACCACGATGCCTGTAGCAATGGCAACA
ACGTTGCGCAAACTATTAACTGGCGAACTACTTACTCTAGCTTCCCGGCAACAATTAATAGACTGGATGG
AGGCGGATAAAGTTGCAGGACCACTTCTGCGCTCGGCCCTTCCGGCTGGCTGGTTTATTGCTGATAAATC
TGGAGCCGGTGAGCGTGGGTCTCGCGGTATCATTGCAGCACTGGGGCCAGATGGTAAGCCCTCCCGTATC
GTAGTTATCTACACGACGGGGAGTCAGGCAACTATGGATGAACGAAATAGACAGATCGCTGAGATAGGTG
CCTCACTGATTAAGCATTGGTAACTGTCAGACCAAGTTTACTCATATATACTTTAGATTGATTTAAAACT
TCATTTTTAATTTAAAAGGATCTAGGTGAAGATCCTTTTTGATAATCTCATGACCAAAATCCCTTAACGT
GAGTTTTCGTTCCACTGAGCGTCAGACCCCGTAGAAAAGATCAAAGGATCTTCTTGAGATCCTTTTTTTC
TGCGCGTAATCTGCTGCTTGCAAACAAAAAAACCACCGCTACCAGCGGTGGTTTGTTTGCCGGATCAAGA
GCTACCAACTCTTTTTCCGAAGGTAACTGGCTTCAGCAGAGCGCAGATACCAAATACTGTTCTTCTAGTG
TAGCCGTAGTTAGGCCACCACTTCAAGAACTCTGTAGCACCGCCTACATACCTCGCTCTGCTAATCCTGT
TACCAGTGGCTGCTGCCAGTGGCGATAAGTCGTGTCTTACCGGGTTGGACTCAAGACGATAGTTACCGGA
TAAGGCGCAGCGGTCGGGCTGAACGGGGGGTTCGTGCACACAGCCCAGCTTGGAGCGAACGACCTACACC
GAACTGAGATACCTACAGCGTGAGCTATGAGAAAGCGCCACGCTTCCCGAAGGGAGAAAGGCGGACAGGT
ATCCGGTAAGCGGCAGGGTCGGAACAGGAGAGCGCACGAGGGAGCTTCCAGGGGGAAACGCCTGGTATCT
TTATAGTCCTGTCGGGTTTCGCCACCTCTGACTTGAGCGTCGATTTTTGTGATGCTCGTCAGGGGGGCGG
AGCCTATGGAAAAACGCCAGCAACGCGGCCTTTTTACGGTTCCTGGCCTTTTGCTGGCCTTTTGCTCACA
TGTTCTTTCCTGCGTTATCCCCTGATTCTGTGGATAACCGTATTACCGCCTTTGAGTGAGCTGATACCGC
TCGCCGCAGCCGAACGACCGAGCGCAGCGAGTCAGTGAGCGAGGAAGCGGAAGAGCGCCCAATACGCAAA
CCGCCTCTCCCCGCGCGTTGGCCGATTCATTAATGCAGCTGGCACGACAGGTTTCCCGACTGGAAAGCGG
GCAGTGAGCGCAACGCAATTAATGTGAGTTAGCTCACTCATTAGGCACCCCAGGCTTTACACTTTATGCT
TCCGGCTCGTATGTTGTGTGGAATTGTGAGCGGATAACAATTTCACACAGGAAACAGCTATGACCATGAT
TACGCCAAGCGCGCAATTAACCCTCACTAAAGGGAACAAAAGCTGGAGCTTCTTTGAAAAGATAATGTAT
GATTATGCTTTCACTCATATTTATACAGAAACTTGATGTTTTCTTTCGAGTATATACAAGGTGATTACAT
GTACGTTTGAAGTACAACTCTAGATTTTGTAGTGCCCTCTTGGGCTAGCGGTAAAGGTGCGCATTTTTTC
ACACCCTACAATGTTCTGTTCAAAAGATTTTGGTCAAACGCTGTAGAAGTGAAAGTTGGTGCGCATGTTT
CGGCGTTCGAAACTTCTCCGCAGTGAAAGATAAATGATCAGTATGGATTCTAGAACAGTGTTTTAGAGCT
ATGCTGTTTTGAATGGTTCCCTTTTTTTGTTTTTTATGTCTTCGAGTCATGTAATTAGTTATGTCACGCT
TACGTTCACGCCCTCCCCCCACATCCGCTCTAACCGAAAAGGAAGGAGTTAGACAACCTGAAGTCTAGGT
CCCTATTTATTTTTTTATAGTTATGTTAGTATTAAGAACGTTATTTATATTTCAAATTTTTCTTTTTTTT
CTGTACAGACGCGTGTACGCATGTAACATTATACTGAAAACCTTGCTTGAGAAGGTTTTGGGACGCTCGA
AGGCTTTAATTTGCGGCCGGTACCCAATTCGCCCTATAGTGAGTCGTATTACGCGCGCTCACTGGCCGTC
GTTTTACAACGTCGTGACTGGGAAAACCCTGGCGTTACCCAACTTAATCGCCTTGCAGCACATCCCCCTT
TCGCCAGCTGGCGTAATAGCGAAGAGGCCCGCACCGATCGCCCTTCCCAACAGTTGCGCAGCCTGAATGG
CGAATGG
[124 nt withheld, positions 4418-4541]
C
[91 nt withheld, positions 4543-4633]
A
[49 nt withheld, positions 4635-4683]
CCTTTGACGTTGGAGTCCACGTTCTTT
[37 nt withheld, positions 4711-4747]
ACCCTATCTCGGTCTATTCTTTTGATTTATAAGGGATTTTGCCGATTTCGGCCTATTGGTTAAAAAATGA
GCTGATTTAACAAAAATTTAACGCGAATTTTAACAAAATATTAACGCTTACAATTTCCTGATGCGGTATT
TTCTCCTTACGCATCTGTGCGGTATTTCACACCGCATAGGGTAATAACTGATATAATTAAATTGAAGCTC
TAATTTGTGAGTTTAGTATACATGCATTTACTTATAATACAGTTTTTTAGTTTTGCTGGCCGCATCTTCT
CAAATATGCTTCCCAGCCTGCTTTTCTGTAACGTTCACCCTCTACCTTAGCATCCCTTCCCTTTGCAAAT
AGTCCTCTTCCAACAATAATAATGTCAGATCCTGTAGAGACCACATCATCCACGGTTCTATACTGTTGAC
CCAATGCGTCTCCCTTGTCATCTAAACCCACACCGGGTGTCATAATCAACCAATCGTAACCTTCATCTCT
TCCACCCATGTCTCTTTGAGCAATAAAGCCGATAACAAAATCTTTGTCGCTCTTCGCAATGTCAACAGTA
CCCTTAGTATATTCTCCAGTAGATAGGGAGCCCTTGCATGACAATTCTGCTAACATCAAAAGGCCTCTAG
GTTCCTTTGTTACTTCTTCTGCCGCCTGCTTCAAACCGCTAACAATACCTGGGCCCACCACACCGTGTGC
ATTCGTAATGTCTGCCCATTCTGCTATTCTGTATACACCCGCAGAGTACTGCAATTTGACTGTATTACCA
ATGTCAGCAAATTTTCTGTCTTCGAAGAGTAAAAAATTGTACTTGGCGGATAATGCCTTTAGCGGCTTAA
CTGTGCCCTCCATGGAAAAATCAGTCAAGATATCCACATGTGTTTTTAGTAAACAAATTTTGGGACCTAA
TGCTTCAACTAACTCCAGTAATTCCTTGGTGGTACGAACATCCAATGAAGCACACAAGTTTGTTTGCTTT
TCGTGCATGATATTAAATAGCTTGGCAGCAACAGGACTAGGATGAGTAGCAGCACGTTCCTTATATGTAG
CTTTCGACATGATTTATCTTCGTTTCCTGCAGGTTTTTGTTCTGTGCAGTTGGGTTAAGAATACTGGGCA
ATTTCATGTTTCTTCAACACTACATATGCGTATATATACCAATCTAAGTCTGTGCTCCTTCCTTCGTTCT
TCCTTCTGTTCGGAGATTACCGAATCAAAAAAATTTCAAGGAAACCGAAATCAAAAAAAAGAATAAAAAA
AAAATGATGAATTGAAAAGGTGGTATGGTGCACTCTCAGTACAATCTGCTCTGATGCCGCATAGTTAAGC
CAGCCCCGACACCCGCCAACACCCGCTGACGCGCCCTGACGGGCTTGTCTGCTCCCGGCATCCGCTTACA
GACAAGCTGTGACCGTCTCCGGGAGCTGCATGTGTCAGAGGTTTTCACCGTCATCACCGAAACGCGCGA
